>Addgene plasmid #56631 | YPet-Cx43-7 | depositor partial sequence | sequence record 87520 | insert sequence
ATCCGCTAGCGCTACCGGACTCAGATCTCGAGCTCAAGCTTCGAATTCGGCAGCACTTTTCTTTCATTGG
GGGGAAGGCGTGAGGAAAGTACCAAACAGCAGCAGACTTTTAAACTTTAAACAGACAGGTCTGAGAGCCT
GAACTCTCATTTTTCCTTTGACTTCAGCCTCCAAGGAGTTCCACCAACTTTGGCGCGCCGGCTTCACTTT
CATTAAGTGAAAGAGAGGTGCCCAGACATGGGTGACTGGAGTGCCTTGGGGAAGCTTCTGGACAAGGTCC
AAGCCTACTCCACCGCTGGAGGGAAGGTGTGGCTGTCAGTGCTCTTCATATTCAGAATCCTGCTCCTGGG
GACAGCTGTTGAGTCAGCTTGGGGTGATGAACAGTCTGCCTTTCGCTGTAACACTCAACAACCTGGCTGC
GAAAACGTCTGCTATGACAAGTCCTTCCCCATCTCTCACGTGCGCTTCTGGGTCCTTCAGATCATATTCG
TGTCTGTGCCCACACTCCTGTACTTGGCCCATGTGTTCTATGTGATGAGGAAGGAAGAGAAGCTAAACAA
GAAAGAAGAGGAGCTCAAAGTGGCCCAGACTGACGGGGTCAACGTGGAGATGCACCTGAAGCAGATTGAA
ATCAAGAAGTTCAAGTACGGGATTGAAGAGCACGGCAAGGTGAAAATGAGGGGCGGCTTGCTGAGAACCT
ACATCATCAGCATCCTCTTCAAGTCTGTCTTCGAGGTGGCCTTCCTGCTCATCCAGTGGTACATCTATGG
GTTCAGCTTGAGCGCGGTCTACACCTGCAAGAGAGATCCCTGCCCCCACCAGGTAGACTGCTTCCTCTCA
CGTCCCACGGAGAAAACCATCTTCATCATCTTCATGCTGGTGGTGTCCTTGGTGTCTCTCGCTTTGAACA
TCATTGAGCTCTTCTACGTCTTCTTCAAAGGCGTTAAGGATCGCGTGAAGGGAAGAAGCGATCCTTACCA
CGCCACCACTGGCCCACTGAGCCCATCAAAAGACTGCGGATCTCCAAAATACGCCTACTTCAATGGCTGC
TCCTCACCAACGGCTCCACTCTCGCCTATGTCTCCTCCTGGGTACAAGCTGGTTACTGGTGACAGAAACA
ATTCCTCGTGCCGCAATTACAACAAGCAAGCTAGCGAGCAAAACTGGGCGAACTACAGCGCAGAGCAAAA
TCGCATGGGGCAGGCCGGAAGCACCATCTCCAACTCGCACGCCCAGCCGTTCGATTTCCCCGACGACAAC
CAGAATGCCAAAAAAGTTGCTGCTGGACATGAACTCCAGCCATTAGCCATCGTGGACCAACGACCTTCCA
GCAGAGCCAGCAGCCGCGCCAGCAGCAGGCCTCGGCCTGATGACCTGGAGATTGCGGATCCACCGGTCGC
CACCATGGTGAGCAAAGGCGAAGAGCTGTTCACCGGCGTGGTGCCCATCCTGGTGGAGCTGGACGGCGAC
GTGAACGGCCACAAGTTCAGCGTGAGCGGCGAGGGCGAGGGCGACGCCACCTACGGCAAGCTGACCCTGA
AGCTGCTGTGCACCACCGGCAAGCTGCCCGTGCCCTGGCCCACCCTGGTGACCACCCTGGGCTACGGCGT
GCAGTGCTTCGCCCGGTACCCCGACCACATGAAGCAGCACGACTTCTTCAAGAGCGCCATGCCCGAGGGC
TACGTGCAGGAGCGGACCATCTTCTTCAAGGACGACGGCAACTACAAGACCCGGGCCGAGGTGAAGTTCG
AGGGCGACACCCTGGTGAACCGGATCGAGCTGAAGGGCATCGACTTCAAGGAGGACGGCAACATCCTGGG
CCACAAGCTGGAGTACAACTACAACAGCCACAACGTGTACATCACCGCCGACAAGCAGAAGAACGGCATC
AAGGCCAACTTCAAGATCCGGCACAACATCGAGGACGGCGGCGTGCAGCTGGCCGACCACTACCAGCAGA
ACACCCCCATCGGCGACGGCCCCGTGCTGCTGCCCGACAACCACTACCTGAGCTACCAGAGCGCCCTGTT
CAAGGACCCCAACGAGAAGCGGGACCACATGGTGCTGCTGGAGTTCCTGACCGCCGCCGGCATCACCGAG
GGCATGAACGAGCTCTATAAGTAAAGCGGCCGCGACTCTAGATCATAATCAGCCATACCACATT
