[The description below was written by a language model from this plasmid's Addgene catalogue record.]
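Description:
YPet-Cx43-7 is a mammalian expression plasmid that produces rat connexin 43 (the alpha-1 gap junction protein, Cx43) fused to the yellow fluorescent protein YPet. It is built on a YPet fluorescent-protein vector backbone of about 4.75 kb excluding the insert. The plasmid is maintained at high copy number in E. coli under kanamycin selection. It also carries a neomycin resistance marker, so transfected mammalian cells can be selected with G418 to establish stable lines. Expression of the fusion is driven by the CMV promoter, a strong constitutive promoter in most mammalian cell types. The listed sequencing primers suggest that the cassette sits between the CMV promoter and an SV40 polyadenylation signal.

The construct is intended as a localization marker for gap junctions. Connexin 43 assembles into hemichannels that traffic to the plasma membrane and dock with partners on neighbouring cells, so the YPet-tagged protein should label gap junction plaques at cell–cell contacts. The recorded spectral values are an excitation peak of 513 nm and an emission peak of 527 nm, which suits standard yellow fluorescent protein imaging settings. The record does not state whether YPet is at the N- or C-terminus of Cx43, nor the composition of the linker between them. The "7" in the name may refer to linker length, but this is not confirmed. The cloning method is listed as unknown, and no feature table is provided, so the origin of replication and other backbone elements are not documented here.
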