Addgene plasmid #56631: YPet-Cx43-7
Purpose: Localization: Gap Junctions, Excitation: 513, Emission: 527
Depositing lab: Michael Davidson. Depositing organization: Florida State University, Tallahassee.
Backbone
  Vector backbone: YPet
  Backbone size w/o insert (bp): 4750
  Vector type: Mammalian Expression
  Selectable markers: Neomycin (select with G418)
Growth in bacteria
  Bacterial resistance: Kanamycin, 50 μg/mL
  Growth temperature: 37°C
  Growth strain: DH5alpha
  Copy number: High Copy
Gene/Insert
  Gene/Insert name: Cx43 (alt names: Rat Alpha-1 Connexin 43; NM_012567.2)
  Species: R. norvegicus (rat)
  Promoter: CMV
  Tag / fusion protein: YPet
  Cloning method: Unknown
  Sequencing primers: 5′ CMV-F; 3′ SV40pA-R
Terms and licenses: Academic/Nonprofit Terms; Industry Terms
Depositor comments: R. norvegicus (rat) Alpha-1 Connexin 43. Excitation = 513; Emission = 527
How to cite: YPet-Cx43-7 was a gift from Michael Davidson (Addgene plasmid # 56631 ; http://n2t.net/addgene:56631 ; RRID:Addgene_56631)
